Addgene plasmid #156678: pD649-HAsp-BTNL10-Fc(DAPA)-AviTag-6xHis
Purpose: Mammalian expression of cell-surface protein extracellular domain fused to Fc(DAPA)-Avi-6xHis. Protein is secreted from cells.
Depositing lab: Chris Garcia. Depositing organization: Stanford University. Publication: A Human IgSF Cell-Surface Interactome Reveals a Complex Network of Protein-Protein Interactions. Wojtowicz WM, Vielmetter J, Fernandes RA, Siepe DH, Eastman CL, Chisholm GB, Cox S, Klock H, Anderson PW, Rue SM, Miller JJ, Glaser SM, Bragstad ML, Vance J, Lam AW, Lesley SA, Zinn K, Garcia KC. Cell. 2020 Aug 20;182(4):1027-1043.e17. doi: 10.1016/j.cell.2020.07.025. PubMed 32822567.
Backbone
  Vector backbone: pD649
  Backbone size w/o insert (bp): 6106
  Vector type: Mammalian Expression
Growth in bacteria
  Bacterial resistance: Ampicillin, 100 μg/mL
  Growth temperature: 37°C
  Growth strain: DH5alpha
  Copy number: High Copy
Gene/Insert
  Gene/Insert name: BTNL10 (alt name: BTNLA)
  Species: H. sapiens (human)
  Insert size (bp): 684
  Mutation: Fc region of human IgG contains D265A and P329A mutations (DAPA)
  Entrez Gene: BTNL10 (a.k.a. BTN4, BUTR1)
  Promoter: CMV/SP6
  Tag / fusion protein: Fc(DAPA)-AviTag-6xHis (C terminal on backbone)
  Cloning method: Restriction Enzyme; 5′ cloning site GCGGCCGC (not destroyed); 3′ cloning site GGCGCGCC (not destroyed)
  Sequencing primers: 5′ ATTTAGGTGACACTATAG; 3′ CACGTACCAGTTGAACTTCACC
Resource information
  A portion of this plasmid was derived from a plasmid made by: synthesis by ThermoFisher
Terms and licenses: Academic/Nonprofit Terms; Industry Terms: Not Available to Industry
Depositor comments: Some plasmids in this collection may have an IS4-like element ISVsa5 family transposase upstream of the CMV promoter.
How to cite: pD649-HAsp-BTNL10-Fc(DAPA)-AviTag-6xHis was a gift from Chris Garcia (Addgene plasmid # 156678 ; http://n2t.net/addgene:156678 ; RRID:Addgene_156678)
