[The description below was written by a language model from this plasmid's Addgene catalogue record and pLannotate feature annotations shown in this document.]
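Description:
pD649-HAsp-BTNL10-Fc(DAPA)-AviTag-6xHis is a mammalian expression plasmid, 6,790 bp in the depositor's full sequence, built on the pD649 backbone to produce a secreted, Fc-fused form of the extracellular domain of human BTNL10, a butyrophilin-like immunoglobulin-superfamily protein. It is propagated in E. coli from a high-copy ColE1/pUC-type origin under ampicillin selection (AmpR, β-lactamase). The annotation also detects short remnants of KanR, lacZα, an f1 origin and an rrnB terminator, which appear to be backbone vestiges rather than functional parts.

Expression is driven by the CMV immediate-early enhancer and promoter, followed by a fragment of CMV intron A. An SP6 promoter sits just upstream of the coding region and could support in vitro transcription. The open reading frame begins with a signal peptide: the name indicates an HA signal sequence, although the automated annotation matches this stretch to part of a mouse IgH leader. This directs the fusion into the secretory pathway. The BTNL10 ectodomain (about 684 bp) lies between retained NotI and AscI sites. The annotation tool labels it by similarity to the mouse Btnl10 entry, whereas the catalogue lists the insert as human. Downstream are a human IgG1 Fc carrying the D265A and P329A (DAPA) substitutions, which are generally used to reduce Fc effector binding, then an AviTag for site-specific biotinylation by BirA and a 6xHis tag for metal-affinity purification, ending at a bGH polyadenylation signal. The two small tags are not separately annotated.

A second cassette, with SV40 and EM7 promoters, a puromycin N-acetyltransferase coding sequence and an SV40 poly(A) signal, could allow puromycin selection in mammalian cells. The plasmid belongs to a collection made for screening human cell-surface IgSF protein–protein interactions, and the depositor notes that some members may carry an IS4-like transposase insertion upstream of the CMV promoter.
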