Features (pLannotate 1.2.2; 21 found; start..end, strand, type, name):
    119..143     -  CDS            KanR (fragment): aminoglycoside phosphotransferase; aph(3')-Ia; confers resistance to kanamycin
    254..842     +  rep_origin     ori: high-copy-number ColE1/pMB1/pBR322/pUC origin of replication
   1067..1084    +  terminator     rrnB T2 terminator (fragment): transcription terminator T2 from the E. coli rrnB gene
   1109..1128    -  CDS            lacZα (fragment): LacZα fragment of β-galactosidase; lacZ fragment
   1584..1600    +  protein_bind   lac operator: The lac repressor binds to the lac operator to inhibit transcription in E. coli. This inhibition can be relieved by adding lactose or isopropyl-β-D-thiogalactopyranoside (IPTG). lac repressor encoded by lacI
   1843..2146    +  enhancer       CMV enhancer: human cytomegalovirus immediate early enhancer
   2147..2350    +  promoter       CMV promoter: human cytomegalovirus (CMV) immediate early promoter
   2486..2529    +  intron         CMV intron (fragment): modified intron A from human cytomegalovirus
   2581..2599    +  promoter       SP6 promoter: promoter for bacteriophage SP6 RNA polymerase
   2603..2640    +  CDS            IgH signal sequence (fragment): signal sequence from the mouse immunoglobulin heavy chain variable region
   2677..3363    +  CDS            Btnl10 (fragment): BTNLA_MOUSE - Also known as Butr1. Experimental evidence at protein level: Swiss-Prot protein existence level 1. From Mus musculus (Mouse).
   3448..4125    +  CDS            IGHG1 (fragment): IGHG1_HUMAN - Experimental evidence at protein level: Swiss-Prot protein existence level 1. Constant region of immunoglobulin heavy chains. Immunoglobulins, also known as antibodies, are membrane-bound or secreted glycoproteins produced by B lymphocytes. In the recognition phase of humoral immunity, the membrane-bound immunoglobulins serve as receptors which, upon binding of a specific antigen, trigger the clonal expansion and differentiation of B lymphocytes into immunoglobulins- secreting plasma cells. Secreted immunoglobulins mediate the effector phase of humoral immunity, which results in
   4340..4451    +  polyA_signal   bGH poly(A) signal: bovine growth hormone polyadenylation signal
   4452..4560    +  rep_origin     f1 ori (fragment): f1 bacteriophage origin of replication; arrow indicates direction of (+) strand synthesis
   4574..4903    +  promoter       SV40 promoter: SV40 enhancer and early promoter
   4951..4998    +  promoter       EM7 promoter: synthetic bacterial promoter&nbsp
   5017..5616    +  CDS            PuroR (fragment): puromycin N-acetyltransferase; pac from Streptomyces; confers resistance to puromycin
   5626..5751    +  CDS            ble (fragment): BLE_KLEPN - Experimental evidence at protein level: Swiss-Prot protein existence level 1. Binding protein with a strong affinity to the bleomycin family of antibiotics. Binds to CL990; an antimitotic-antibiotic compound. From Klebsiella pneumoniae.
   5746..5867    +  polyA_signal   SV40 poly(A) signal: SV40 polyadenylation signal
   5920..6780    -  CDS            AmpR: β-lactamase; bla; confers resistance to ampicillin, carbenicillin, and related antibiotics
   6783..89      -  promoter       AmpR promoter (fragment) (across the origin): bla
>Addgene plasmid #156678 | pD649-HAsp-BTNL10-Fc(DAPA)-AviTag-6xHis | depositor full sequence | sequence record 302465 | Full Sequence
TTTCAATATTATTGAAGCATTTATCAGGGTTATTGTCTCATGAGCGGATACATATTTGAATGTATTTAGA
AAAATAAACAAATAGGGGTCAGTGTTACAACCAATTAACCAATTCTGAACATTATCGCGAGCCCATTTAT
ACCTGAATATGGCTCATAACACCCCTTGCTCATGACCAAAATCCCTTAACGTGAGTTACGCGCGCGTCGT
TCCACTGAGCGTCAGACCCCGTAGAAAAGATCAAAGGATCTTCTTGAGATCCTTTTTTTCTGCGCGTAAT
CTGCTGCTTGCAAACAAAAAAACCACCGCTACCAGCGGTGGTTTGTTTGCCGGATCAAGAGCTACCAACT
CTTTTTCCGAAGGTAACTGGCTTCAGCAGAGCGCAGATACCAAATACTGTTCTTCTAGTGTAGCCGTAGT
TAGCCCACCACTTCAAGAACTCTGTAGCACCGCCTACATACCTCGCTCTGCTAATCCTGTTACCAGTGGC
TGCTGCCAGTGGCGATAAGTCGTGTCTTACCGGGTTGGACTCAAGACGATAGTTACCGGATAAGGCGCAG
CGGTCGGGCTGAACGGGGGGTTCGTGCACACAGCCCAGCTTGGAGCGAACGACCTACACCGAACTGAGAT
ACCTACAGCGTGAGCTATGAGAAAGCGCCACGCTTCCCGAAGGGAGAAAGGCGGACAGGTATCCGGTAAG
CGGCAGGGTCGGAACAGGAGAGCGCACGAGGGAGCTTCCAGGGGGAAACGCCTGGTATCTTTATAGTCCT
GTCGGGTTTCGCCACCTCTGACTTGAGCGTCGATTTTTGTGATGCTCGTCAGGGGGGCGGAGCCTATGGA
AAAACGCCAGCAACGCGGCCTTTTTACGGTTCCTGGCCTTTTGCTGGCCTTTTGCTCACATGTTCTTTCC
TGCGTTATCCCCTGATTCTGTGGATAACCGTATTACCGCCTTTGAGTGAGCTGATACCGCTCGCCGCAGC
CGAACGACCGAGCGCAGCGAGTCAGTGAGCGAGGAAGCGGAAGGCGAGAGTAGGGAACTGCCAGGCATCA
AACTAAGCAGAAGGCCCCTGACGGATGGCCTTTTTGCGTTTCTACAAACTCTTTCTGTGTTGTAAAACGA
CGGCCAGTCTTAAGCTCGGGCCCCCTGGGCGGTTCTGATAACGAGTAATCGTTAATCCGCAAATAACGTA
AAAACCCGCTTCGGCGGGTTTTTTTATGGGGGGAGTTTAGGGAAAGAGCATTTGTCAGAATATTTAAGGG
CGCCTGTCACTTTGCTTGATATATGAGAATTATTTAACCTTATAAATGAGAAAAAAGCAACGCACTTTAA
ATAAGATACGTTGCTTTTTCGATTGATGAACACCTATAATTAAACTATTCATCTATTATTTATGATTTTT
TGTATATACAATATTTCTAGTTTGTTAAAGAGAATTAAGAAAATAAATCTCGAAAATAATAAAGGGAAAA
TCAGTTTTTGATATCAAAATTATACATGTCAACGATAATACAAAATATAATACAAACTATAAGATGTTAT
CAGTATTTATTATCATTTAGAATAAATTTTGTGTCGCCCTTAATTGTGAGCGGATAACAATTACGAGCTT
CATGCACAGTGGCGTTGACTCAATATTGGCCATTAGCCATATTATTCATTGGTTATATAGCATAAATCAA
TATTGGCTATTGGCCATTGCATACGTTGTATCTATATCATAATATGTACATTTATATTGGCTCATGTCCA
ATATGACCGCCATGTTGGCATTGATTATTGACTAGTTATTAATAGTAATCAATTACGGGGTCATTAGTTC
ATAGCCCATATATGGAGTTCCGCGTTACATAACTTACGGTAAATGGCCCGCCTGGCTGACCGCCCAACGA
CCCCCGCCCATTGACGTCAATAATGACGTATGTTCCCATAGTAACGCCAATAGGGACTTTCCATTGACGT
CAATGGGTGGAGTATTTACGGTAAACTGCCCACTTGGCAGTACATCAAGTGTATCATATGCCAAGTACGC
CCCCTATTGACGTCAATGACGGTAAATGGCCCGCCTGGCATTATGCCCAGTACATGACCTTATGGGACTT
TCCTACTTGGCAGTACATCTACGTATTAGTCATCGCTATTACCATGGTGATGCGGTTTTGGCAGTACATC
AATGGGCGTGGATAGCGGTTTGACTCACGGGGATTTCCAAGTCTCCACCCCATTGACGTCAATGGGAGTT
TGTTTTGGCACCAAAATCAACGGGACTTTCCAAAATGTCGTAACAACTCCGCCCCATTGACGCAAATGGG
CGGTAGGCGTGTACGGTGGGAGGTCTATATAAGCAGAGCTCGTTTAGTGAACCGTCAGATCGCCTGGAGA
CGCCATCCACGCTGTTTTGACCTCCATAGAAGACACCGGGACCGATCCAGCCTCCGCGGCCGGGAACGGT
GCATTGGAACGCGGATTCCCCGTGCCAAGAGTGACGTAAGTACCGCCTATAGAGTCTATAGGCCCACCCC
CTTGGCTTCGTTAGAACGCGGCTACAATTAATACATAACCTTATGTATCATACACATACGATTTAGGTGA
CACTATAGAATAACATCCACTTTGCCTTTCTCTCCACAGGTGTCCACTCCCAGGTCCAACTGCACCTCGG
TTCTATCGAAAACGCGCCTGCTAGCGCCACCATGAAGACCATCATTGCCCTGAGCTACATCTTCTGCCTG
GTGTTCGCTGCGGCCGCCTCTATCTGGAAGGCCGATTTTGATGTGACAGGCCCTCACGCTCCTATCCTGG
CTATGGCTGGTGGACACGTGGAACTGCAGTGCCAGCTGTTCCCTAACATCAGCGCCGAGGACATGGAACT
GCGGTGGTACAGATGTCAACCTAGCCTGGCCGTGCACATGCACGAGCGCGGAATGGATATGGATGGCGAG
CAGAAGTGGCAGTACCGGGGCAGAACCACCTTCATGTCTGATCACGTGGCCAGAGGCAAGGCCATGGTTC
GAAGCCACAGAGTGACCACCTTCGACAACCGGACCTACTGCTGCAGATTCAAGGACGGCGTGAAGTTTGG
CGAGGCCACAGTGCAGGTTCAGGTGGCAGGACTGGGCAGAGAACCCAGAATCCAAGTGACCGATCAGCAG
GATGGCGTGCGGGCCGAATGTACAAGCGCCGGCTGTTTTCCTAAGAGCTGGGTCGAGCGGAGAGACTTCA
GAGGACAGGCTAGACCTGCCGTGACAAATCTGAGCGCCAGCGCCACAACAAGACTGTGGGCTGTTGCCAG
CAGCCTGACACTGTGGGATAGAGCCGTGGAAGGCCTGAGCTGTAGCATCTCTTCTCCACTGCTGCCCGAG
AGAAGAAAGGTGGCCGAATCTCATCTGCCCGCCACCTTTAGCAGAAGCAGCCAGTTTACCGCCTGGAAGG
CTGGCGCGCCGGGCGGCGACAAGACCCACACCTGCCCCCCCTGCCCAGCTCCAGAACTGCTGGGAGGGCC
TTCCGTGTTCCTGTTCCCCCCCAAGCCCAAGGACACCCTGATGATCAGCAGGACCCCCGAGGTGACCTGC
GTGGTGGTGGCCGTGTCCCACGAGGACCCAGAGGTGAAGTTCAACTGGTACGTGGACGGCGTGGAGGTGC
ACAACGCCAAGACCAAGCCCAGAGAGGAGCAGTACAACAGCACCTACAGGGTGGTGTCCGTGCTGACCGT
GCTGCACCAGGACTGGCTGAACGGCAAAGAATACAAGTGCAAAGTCTCCAACAAGGCCCTGGCTGCCCCA
ATCGAAAAGACAATCAGCAAGGCCAAGGGCCAGCCACGGGAGCCCCAGGTGTACACCCTGCCCCCCAGCC
GGGAGGAGATGACCAAGAACCAGGTGTCCCTGACCTGTCTGGTGAAGGGCTTCTACCCCAGCGATATCGC
CGTGGAGTGGGAGAGCAACGGCCAGCCCGAGAACAACTACAAGACCACCCCCCCAGTGCTGGACAGCGAC
GGCAGCTTCTTCCTGTACAGCAAGCTGACCGTGGACAAGTCCAGGTGGCAGCAGGGCAACGTGTTCAGCT
GCAGCGTGATGCACGAGGCCCTGCACAACCACTACACCCAGAAGTCCCTGAGCCTGAGCCCCGGCGGCAG
CGGTCTTAATGATATTTTCGAGGCTCAGAAGATTGAGTGGCATGAACACCACCACCATCACCACTAAGGC
CGGCCTGTAGTCACTGGCACAACGCGTTACCCGGTAAGCCAATCGGGTATACACGGTCGTCATACTGCAG
ACAGGGTTCTTCTACTTTGCAAGATAGTCTTGAGTAGTAAAATAAATAGATAGAGAAAATCAGCCTCGAC
TGTGCCTTCTAGTTGCCAGCCATCTGTTGTTTGCCCCTCCCCCGTGCCTTCCTTGACCCTGGAAGGTGCC
ACTCCCACTGTCCTTTCCTAATAAAATGAGGAAATTGCATCACAACACTCAACCCTATCTCGGTCTATTC
TTTTGATTTATAAGGGATTTTGCCGATTTCGGCCTATTGGTTAAAAAATGAGCTGATTTAACAAAAATTT
AACGCGAATTAATTCTGTGGAATGTGTGTCAGTTAGGGTGTGGAAAGTCCCCAGGCTCCCCAGCAGGCAG
AAGTATGCAAAGCATGCATCTCAATTAGTCAGCAACCAGGTGTGGAAAGTCCCCAGGCTCCCCAGCAGGC
AGAAGTATGCAAAGCATGCATCTCAATTAGTCAGCAACCATAGTCCCGCCCCTAACTCCGCCCATCCCGC
CCCTAACTCCGCCCAGTTCCGCCCATTCTCCGCCCCATGGCTGACTAATTTTTTTTATTTATGCAGAGGC
CGAGGCCGCCTCTGCCTCTGAGCTATTCCAGAAGTAGTGAGGAGGCTTTTTTGGAGGCCTAGGCTTTTGC
AAAAAGCTCCCGGGAGCTTGTATATCCATTTTCGGATCTGATCAGCACGTGTTGACAATTAATCATCGGC
ATAGTATATCGGCATAGTATAATACGACAAGGTGAGGAACTAAACCATGACCGAGTACAAGCCCACGGTG
CGCCTCGCCACCCGCGACGACGTCCCCAGGGCCGTACGCACCCTCGCCGCCGCGTTCGCCGACTACCCCG
CCACGCGCCACACCGTCGATCCGGACCGCCACATCGAGCGGGTCACCGAGCTGCAAGAACTCTTCCTCAC
GCGCGTCGGGCTCGACATCGGCAAGGTGTGGGTCGCGGACGACGGCGCCGCGGTGGCGGTCTGGACCACG
CCGGAGAGCGTCGAAGCGGGGGCGGTGTTCGCCGAGATCGGCCCGCGCATGGCCGAGTTGAGCGGTTCCC
GGCTGGCCGCGCAGCAACAGATGGAAGGCCTCCTGGCGCCGCACCGGCCCAAGGAGCCCGCGTGGTTCCT
GGCCACCGTCGGCGTCTCGCCCGACCACCAGGGCAAGGGTCTGGGCAGCGCCGTCGTGCTCCCCGGAGTG
GAGGCGGCCGAGCGCGCCGGGGTGCCCGCCTTCCTGGAGACATCCGCGCCCCGCAACCTCCCCTTCTACG
AGCGGCTCGGCTTCACCGTCACCGCCGACGTCGAGGTGCCCGAAGGACCGCGCACCTGGTGCATGACCCG
CAAGCCCGGTGCCTGACACGTGCTACGAGATTTCGATTCCACCGCCGCCTTCTATGAAAGGTTGGGCTTC
GGAATCGTTTTCCGGGACGCCGGCTGGATGATCCTCCAGCGCGGGGATCTCATGCTGGAGTTCTTCGCCC
ACCCCAACTTGTTTATTGCAGCTTATAATGGTTACAAATAAAGCAATAGCATCACAAATTTCACAAATAA
AGCATTTTTTTCACTGCATTCTAGTTGTGGTTTGTCCAAACTCATCAATGTATCTTATCATGTCTGTATA
CCGTCGACCTCTAGCTAGAGCTTGGCGTAATCATGGTCATTACCAATGCTTAATCAGTGAGGCACCTATC
TCAGCGATCTGTCTATTTCGTTCATCCATAGTTGCCTGACTCCCCGTCGTGTAGATAACTACGATACGGG
AGGGCTTACCATCTGGCCCCAGCGCTGCGATGATACCGCGAGAACCACGCTCACCGGCTCCGGATTTATC
AGCAATAAACCAGCCAGCCGGAAGGGCCGAGCGCAGAAGTGGTCCTGCAACTTTATCCGCCTCCATCCAG
TCTATTAATTGTTGCCGGGAAGCTAGAGTAAGTAGTTCGCCAGTTAATAGTTTGCGCAACGTTGTTGCCA
TCGCTACAGGCATCGTGGTGTCACGCTCGTCGTTTGGTATGGCTTCATTCAGCTCCGGTTCCCAACGATC
AAGGCGAGTTACATGATCCCCCATGTTGTGCAAAAAAGCGGTTAGCTCCTTCGGTCCTCCGATCGTTGTC
AGAAGTAAGTTGGCCGCAGTGTTATCACTCATGGTTATGGCAGCACTGCATAATTCTCTTACTGTCATGC
CATCCGTAAGATGCTTTTCTGTGACTGGTGAGTACTCAACCAAGTCATTCTGAGAATAGTGTATGCGGCG
ACCGAGTTGCTCTTGCCCGGCGTCAATACGGGATAATACCGCGCCACATAGCAGAACTTTAAAAGTGCTC
ATCATTGGAAAACGTTCTTCGGGGCGAAAACTCTCAAGGATCTTACCGCTGTTGAGATCCAGTTCGATGT
AACCCACTCGTGCACCCAACTGATCTTCAGCATCTTTTACTTTCACCAGCGTTTCTGGGTGAGCAAAAAC
AGGAAGGCAAAATGCCGCAAAAAAGGGAATAAGGGCGACACGGAAATGTTGAATACTCATATTCTTCCTT
