>Addgene plasmid #156678 | pD649-HAsp-BTNL10-Fc(DAPA)-AviTag-6xHis | depositor partial sequence | sequence record 302466 | insert (extracellular domain)
TCTATCTGGAAGGCCGATTTTGATGTGACAGGCCCTCACGCTCCTATCCTGGCTATGGCTGGTGGACACG
TGGAACTGCAGTGCCAGCTGTTCCCTAACATCAGCGCCGAGGACATGGAACTGCGGTGGTACAGATGTCA
ACCTAGCCTGGCCGTGCACATGCACGAGCGCGGAATGGATATGGATGGCGAGCAGAAGTGGCAGTACCGG
GGCAGAACCACCTTCATGTCTGATCACGTGGCCAGAGGCAAGGCCATGGTTCGAAGCCACAGAGTGACCA
CCTTCGACAACCGGACCTACTGCTGCAGATTCAAGGACGGCGTGAAGTTTGGCGAGGCCACAGTGCAGGT
TCAGGTGGCAGGACTGGGCAGAGAACCCAGAATCCAAGTGACCGATCAGCAGGATGGCGTGCGGGCCGAA
TGTACAAGCGCCGGCTGTTTTCCTAAGAGCTGGGTCGAGCGGAGAGACTTCAGAGGACAGGCTAGACCTG
CCGTGACAAATCTGAGCGCCAGCGCCACAACAAGACTGTGGGCTGTTGCCAGCAGCCTGACACTGTGGGA
TAGAGCCGTGGAAGGCCTGAGCTGTAGCATCTCTTCTCCACTGCTGCCCGAGAGAAGAAAGGTGGCCGAA
TCTCATCTGCCCGCCACCTTTAGCAGAAGCAGCCAGTTTACCGCCTGGAAGGCT
